Addgene plasmid #198861: pGL3-MTS-ND6-W82-R15-G1333C-UGI-Puro
Purpose: Employ DdCBE-mediated mtDNA editing to ablate mtProtein(ND6) by swapping Trp codon TGA with stop codon TAA in C6 cells
Depositing lab: Bin Shen. Depositing organization: Nanjing Medical University. Publication: A conditional knockout rat resource of mitochondrial protein-coding genes via a DdCBE-induced premature stop codon. Tan L, Qi X, Kong W, Jin J, Lu D, Zhang X, Wang Y, Wang S, Dong W, Shi X, Chen W, Wang J, Li K, Xie Y, Gao L, Guan F, Gao K, Li C, Wang C, Hu Z, Zhang L, Guo X, Shen B, Ma Y. Sci Adv. 2023 Apr 14;9(15):eadf2695. doi: 10.1126/sciadv.adf2695. Epub 2023 Apr 14. PubMed 37058569.
Backbone
  Vector backbone: pGL3
  Vector type: Mammalian Expression
Growth in bacteria
  Bacterial resistance: Ampicillin, 100 μg/mL
  Growth temperature: 37°C
  Growth strain: DH5alpha
  Copy number: High Copy
Gene/Insert
  Gene/Insert name: ND6-W82-R15 TALEN
  Species: R. norvegicus (rat)
  Cloning method: Gibson Cloning
Terms and licenses: Academic/Nonprofit Terms; Industry Terms: Not Available to Industry
Depositor comments: These plasmids may not be suitable for sequencing with NGS, because they contain RVD array. In our lab, we perform Sanger sequencing using the following primers: RVD seq Fwd TGACCGCAGTGGAGGCAGTG; RVD seq Rev TTCACTGCATCCAGCGCAGG
How to cite: pGL3-MTS-ND6-W82-R15-G1333C-UGI-Puro was a gift from Bin Shen (Addgene plasmid # 198861 ; http://n2t.net/addgene:198861 ; RRID:Addgene_198861)
