[The description below was written by a language model from this plasmid's Addgene catalogue record and pLannotate feature annotations shown in this document.]
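Description:
pGL3-MTS-ND6-W82-R15-G1333C-UGI-Puro is a 7.3 kb mammalian expression plasmid on a pGL3 backbone that encodes one half of a DddA-derived cytosine base editor (DdCBE) pair aimed at the rat mitochondrial ND6 gene. It is propagated in E. coli as a high-copy plasmid through a ColE1/pUC-type origin and selected with ampicillin via the bla gene and its native promoter.

The editor is driven by the CMV enhancer and immediate early promoter, with a T7 promoter just upstream of the coding region, and is terminated by the bGH polyadenylation signal. The annotated open reading frame begins with TALE N-terminal sequence (matched to avrXa10) and ends its DNA-binding portion with a TALE C-terminal fragment (matched to avrBs3). The unannotated stretch between them presumably holds the RVD repeat array that specifies the ND6 target site, and the depositor notes that this repetitive array can make NGS-based sequencing unreliable. Fused downstream are a fragment of the DddA double-stranded DNA cytidine deaminase, which the name indicates is the C-terminal half of the G1333 split, and a uracil glycosylase inhibitor (UGI) that protects the deaminated base from excision repair. The name also indicates a mitochondrial targeting sequence, which is not separately annotated.

A second cassette, with the human PGK promoter driving puromycin N-acetyltransferase, allows enrichment of transfected cells. Short matches to HIV-1 LTR and nef, SV40 large T antigen and TcR appear to be backbone remnants. Because a split DddA half is inactive alone, this plasmid would be used with a partner TALE arm carrying the complementary half. The stated goal is to convert the Trp codon TGA at W82 to the stop codon TAA, ablating ND6 protein in rat C6 cells.
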