Features (pLannotate 1.2.2; 18 found; start..end, strand, type, name):
      8..387     +  enhancer       CMV enhancer: human cytomegalovirus immediate early enhancer
    388..591     +  promoter       CMV promoter: human cytomegalovirus (CMV) immediate early promoter
    587..620     +  LTR            5' LTR (truncated) (fragment): truncated 5' long terminal repeat (LTR) from HIV-1
    636..654     +  promoter       T7 promoter: promoter for bacteriophage T7 RNA polymerase
    698..1402    +  CDS            avrXa10 (fragment): AVX10_XANOO - Experimental evidence at protein level: Swiss-Prot protein existence level 1. Avirulence protein. Induces the hypersensitive response (HR)in rice plants carrying the resistance gene Xa10. Activity depends on the presence of the core repeat domains; replacement with repeat domains from other proteins (AvrBs3 of X.euvesicatoria (AC P14727) or AvrXa7 of this organism) does not elicit the HR. Probably acts as a transcription factor in its host plant (rice) to induce plant resistance or disease. From Xanthomonas oryzae pv. oryzae.
   2789..2920    +  CDS            avrBs3 (fragment): AVRB3_XANEU - Experimental evidence at protein level: Swiss-Prot protein existence level 1. Avirulence protein. Acts as a transcription factor in C.annuum plants. In susceptible plants lacking the Bs3 resistance gene induces expression of a number of genes, including genes homologous to a family of auxin-induced genes, alpha-expansin genes, pectate lyase, anthocyanidin glucoside rhamnosyl transferase and at least one transcription factor, UPA20. Their expression leads to plant hypertrophy in mesophyll cells, probably mainly mediated by UPA20 (PubMed:17962565). In resistant plants induces the h
   2912..3199    +  CDS            dddA (fragment): DDDA_BURC1 - Experimental evidence at protein level: Swiss-Prot protein existence level 1. Toxic component of a toxin-immunity protein module, which functions as a cellular contact-dependent growth inhibition (CDI) system. CDI modules allow bacteria to communicate with and inhibit the growth of closely related neighboring bacteria in a contact-dependent fashion. Bacteria that have this module inhibit or kill bacteria without it, giving them a growth advantage. Probably specifically inhibited by cognate immunity protein DddI (Probable). The C-terminal 163 residue fragment has double-stranded DN
   3212..3460    +  CDS            UGI: UNGI_BPPB2 - Experimental evidence at protein level: Swiss-Prot protein existence level 1. This protein binds specifically and reversibly to the host uracil-DNA glycosylase, preventing removal of uracil residues from PBS2 DNA by the host uracil-excision repair system. From Bacillus phage PBS2 (Bacteriophage PBS2).
   3501..3725    +  polyA_signal   bGH poly(A) signal: bovine growth hormone polyadenylation signal
   3732..4242    +  promoter       hPGK promoter: human phosphoglycerate kinase 1 promoter
   4264..4863    +  CDS            PuroR (fragment): puromycin N-acetyltransferase; pac from Streptomyces; confers resistance to puromycin
   4906..4974    +  CDS            nef (fragment): NEF_HV1Z2 - Experimental evidence at protein level: Swiss-Prot protein existence level 1. Extracellular Nef protein targets CD4(+) T-lymphocytes for apoptosis by interacting with CXCR4 surface receptors. From Human immunodeficiency virus type 1 group M subtype D (isolate Z2/CDC-Z34) (HIV-1).
   5010..5131    -  polyA_signal   SV40 poly(A) signal: SV40 polyadenylation signal
   5154..5222    -  CDS            large T antigen (fragment): large T antigen from SV40 (simian virus 40)
   5238..5370    +  CDS            TcR (fragment): tetracycline efflux protein; tet; confers resistance to tetracycline
   5550..6138    -  rep_origin     ori: high-copy-number ColE1/pMB1/pBR322/pUC origin of replication
   6309..7169    -  CDS            AmpR: β-lactamase; bla; confers resistance to ampicillin, carbenicillin, and related antibiotics
   7170..7274    -  promoter       AmpR promoter: bla
>Addgene plasmid #198861 | pGL3-MTS-ND6-W82-R15-G1333C-UGI-Puro | addgene full sequence | sequence record 391820 | Addgene NGS Result
ACGCGTTGACATTGATTATTGACTAGTTATTAATAGTAATCAATTACGGGGTCATTAGTTCATAGCCCAT
ATATGGAGTTCCGCGTTACATAACTTACGGTAAATGGCCCGCCTGGCTGACCGCCCAACGACCCCCGCCC
ATTGACGTCAATAATGACGTATGTTCCCATAGTAACGCCAATAGGGACTTTCCATTGACGTCAATGGGTG
GAGTATTTACGGTAAACTGCCCACTTGGCAGTACATCAAGTGTATCATATGCCAAGTACGCCCCCTATTG
ACGTCAATGACGGTAAATGGCCCGCCTGGCATTATGCCCAGTACATGACCTTATGGGACTTTCCTACTTG
GCAGTACATCTACGTATTAGTCATCGCTATTACCATGGTGATGCGGTTTTGGCAGTACATCAATGGGCGT
GGATAGCGGTTTGACTCACGGGGATTTCCAAGTCTCCACCCCATTGACGTCAATGGGAGTTTGTTTTGGC
ACCAAAATCAACGGGACTTTCCAAAATGTCGTAACAACTCCGCCCCATTGACGCAAATGGGCGGTAGGCG
TGTACGGTGGGAGGTCTATATAAGCAGAGCTCTCTGGCTAACTAGAGAACCCACTGCTTACTGGCTTATC
GAAATTAATACGACTCACTATAGGGAGACAAGCTGGCTAGACCATGTTGGGGTTTGTGGGTCGGGTGGCC
GCTGCTCCGGCCTCCGGGGCCTTGCGGAGACTCACCCCTTCAGCGTCGCTGCCCCCAGCTCAGCTCTTAC
TGCGGGCCGCTCCGACGGCGGTCCATCCTGTCAGGGACTATGCGGCGCAAACATCTGAGAGCGGCGGAGG
CGGGAGCCCCGGCGCGGCCGCTGACTACAAGGATGACGACGATAAAGGTAGCGTGGATCTACGCACGCTC
GGCTACAGCCAGCAGCAACAGGAGAAGATCAAACCGAAGGTTCGTTCGACAGTGGCGCAGCACCACGAGG
CACTGGTCGGCCATGGGTTTACACACGCGCACATCGTTGCGCTCAGCCAACACCCGGCAGCGTTAGGGAC
CGTCGCTGTCAAGTATCAGGACATGATCGCAGCGTTGCCAGAGGCGACACACGAAGCGATCGTTGGCGTC
GGCAAACAGTGGTCCGGCGCACGCGCTCTGGAGGCCTTGCTCACGGTGGCGGGAGAGTTGAGAGGTCCAC
CGTTACAGTTGGACACAGGCCAACTTCTCAAGATTGCAAAACGTGGCGGCGTGACCGCAGTGGAGGCAGT
GCATGCATGGCGCAATGCACTGACGGGTGCCCCCCTGAACCTGACCCCGGAGCAGGTGGTGGCCATCGCT
AGTAATATTGGTGGCAAACAGGCTCTTGAGACGGTTCAGCGCCTCCTTCCAGTTCTCTGTCAAGCCCACG
GACTCACCCCAGATCAAGTTGTAGCGATTGCTAGTCATGACGGTGGCAAACAGGCTCTTGAAACCGTCCA
ACGCCTTCTACCAGTTCTCTGTCAAGCCCACGGACTAACCCCAGCGCAGGTTGTAGCGATTGCTAGTAAT
GGGGGTGGCAAACAGGCTCTTGAGACTGTTCAGCGCCTTCTACCAGTTCTCTGTCAAGCCCACGGCCTGA
CGCCCGAGCAAGTTGTAGCGATTGCTAGTAACAATGGTGGCAAACAGGCTCTTGAAACCGTACAGCGCCT
ACTGCCAGTTCTCTGTCAAGCCCACGGTCTGACTCCGGAGCAAGTGGTAGCGATTGCTAGTAATATTGGT
GGCAAACAGGCTCTTGAGACGGTTCAGCGCCTCCTTCCAGTTCTCTGTCAAGCCCACGGACTCACCCCAG
ATCAAGTTGTAGCGATTGCTAGTAACAATGGTGGCAAACAGGCTCTTGAAACCGTACAGCGCCTACTGCC
AGTTCTCTGTCAAGCCCACGGTCTGACTCCGGAGCAAGTTGTAGCGATTGCTAGTAACAATGGTGGCAAA
CAGGCTCTTGAAACCGTACAGCGCCTACTGCCAGTTCTCTGTCAAGCCCACGGTCTGACTCCGGAGCAAG
TTGTAGCGATTGCTAGTAATATTGGTGGCAAACAGGCTCTTGAGACGGTTCAGCGCCTCCTTCCAGTTCT
CTGTCAAGCCCACGGACTCACCCCAGATCAAGTTGTAGCAATTGCTAGTAACAATGGTGGCAAACAGGCT
CTTGAAACCGTACAGCGCCTACTGCCAGTTCTCTGTCAAGCCCACGGTCTGACTCCGGAGCAAGTTGTAG
CGATTGCTAGTAATGGGGGTGGCAAACAGGCTCTTGAGACTGTTCAGCGCCTTCTACCAGTTCTCTGTCA
AGCCCACGGCCTGACGCCCGAGCAAGTTGTAGCGATTGCTAGTAATATTGGTGGCAAACAGGCTCTTGAG
ACGGTTCAGCGCCTCCTTCCAGTTCTCTGTCAAGCCCACGGACTCACCCCAGATCAAGTTGTAGCGATTG
CTAGTCATGACGGTGGCAAACAGGCTCTTGAAACCGTCCAACGCCTTCTACCAGTTCTCTGTCAAGCCCA
CGGACTAACCCCAGCGCAAGTTGTAGCGATAGCCAGTCATGACGGTGGCAAACAGGCTCTTGAAACCGTC
CAACGCCTTCTACCAGTTCTCTGTCAAGCCCACGGACTAACCCCAGCGCAAGTTGTAGCGATTGCTAGTC
ATGACGGTGGCAAACAGGCTCTTGAAACCGTCCAACGCCTTCTACCAGTTCTCTGTCAAGCCCACGGACT
AACCCCAGCGCAAGTTGTAGCGATTGCAAGTAACAATGGCGGCAGGCCGGCGCTGGAGAGCATTGTTGCC
CAGTTATCTCGCCCTGATCCGGCGTTGGCCGCGTTGACCAACGACCACCTCGTCGCCTTGGCCTGCCTCG
GCGGACGTCCTGCGCTGGATGCAGTGAAAAAGGGATTGGGAGGCTCCCCAACCCCCTACCCTAACTATGC
CAATGCAGGACACGTGGAGGGACAGAGCGCCCTGTTCATGCGGGATAACGGCATCTCCGAGGGCCTGGTG
TTCCACAACAATCCCGAGGGCACCTGCGGCTTTTGCGTGAACATGACCGAGACACTGCTGCCCGAGAATG
CCAAGATGACAGTGGTGCCACCTGAGGGAGCAATCCCTGTGAAGAGAGGCGCCACCGGCGAGACAAAGGT
GTTTACCGGCAACTCTAATAGCCCTAAGTCCCCAACAAAGGGCGGCTGCTCTGGAGGCAGCACCAACCTG
TCTGACATCATCGAGAAGGAGACAGGCAAGCAGCTGGTCATCCAGGAGAGCATCCTGATGCTGCCCGAAG
AAGTCGAAGAAGTGATCGGAAACAAGCCTGAGAGCGATATCCTGGTCCATACCGCCTACGACGAGAGTAC
CGACGAAAATGTGATGCTGCTGACATCCGACGCCCCAGAGTATAAGCCCTGGGCTCTGGTCATCCAGGAT
TCCAACGGAGAGAACAAAATCAAAATGCTGTAATCTAGAGGGCCCGTTTAAACCCGCTGATCAGCCTCGA
CTGTGCCTTCTAGTTGCCAGCCATCTGTTGTTTGCCCCTCCCCCGTGCCTTCCTTGACCCTGGAAGGTGC
CACTCCCACTGTCCTTTCCTAATAAAATGAGGAAATTGCATCGCATTGTCTGAGTAGGTGTCATTCTATT
CTGGGGGGTGGGGTGGGGCAGGACAGCAAGGGGGAGGATTGGGAAGACAATAGCAGGCATGCTGGGGATG
CGGTGGGCTCTATGGCTCGAGGGGGTTGGGGTTGCGCCTTTTCCAAGGCAGCCCTGGGTTTGCGCAGGGA
CGCGGCTGCTCTGGGCGTGGTTCCGGGAAACGCAGCGGCGCCGACCCTGGGACTCGCACATTCTTCACGT
CCGTTCGCAGCGTCACCCGGATCTTCGCCGCTACCCTTGTGGGCCCCCCGGCGACGCTTCCTGCTCCGCC
CCTAAGTCGGGAAGGTTCCTTGCGGTTCGCGGCGTGCCGGACGTGACAAACGGAAGCCGCACGTCTCACT
AGTACCCTCGCAGACGGACAGCGCCAGGGAGCAATGGCAGCGCGCCGACCGCGATGGGCTGTGGCCAATA
GCGGCTGCTCAGCAGGGCGCGCCGAGAGCAGCGGCCGGGAAGGGGCGGTGCGGGAGGCGGGGTGTGGGGC
GGTAGTGTGGGCCCTGTTCCTGCCCGCGCGGTGTTCCGCATTCTGCAAGCCTCCGGAGCGCACGTCGGCA
GTCGGCTCCCTCGTTGACCGAATCACCGACCTCTCTCCCCAGGGGGATCCACCGGAGCTTACCATGACCG
AGTACAAGCCCACGGTGCGCCTCGCCACCCGCGACGACGTCCCCAGGGCCGTACGCACCCTCGCCGCCGC
GTTCGCCGACTACCCCGCCACGCGCCACACCGTCGATCCGGACCGCCACATCGAGCGGGTCACCGAGCTG
CAAGAACTCTTCCTCACGCGCGTCGGGCTCGACATCGGCAAGGTGTGGGTCGCGGACGACGGCGCCGCGG
TGGCGGTCTGGACCACGCCGGAGAGCGTCGAAGCGGGGGCGGTGTTCGCCGAGATCGGCCCGCGCATGGC
CGAGTTGAGCGGTTCCCGGCTGGCCGCGCAGCAACAGATGGAAGGCCTCCTGGCGCCGCACCGGCCCAAG
GAGCCCGCGTGGTTCCTGGCCACCGTCGGCGTCTCGCCCGACCACCAGGGCAAGGGTCTGGGCAGCGCCG
TCGTGCTCCCCGGAGTGGAGGCGGCCGAGCGCGCCGGGGTGCCCGCCTTCCTGGAAACCTCCGCGCCCCG
CAACCTCCCCTTCTACGAGCGGCTCGGCTTCACCGTCACCGCCGACGTCGAGGTGCCCGAAGGACCGCGC
ACCTGGTGCATGACCCGCAAGCCCGGTGCCTGACGCCCGCCCCACGACCCGCAGCGCCCGACCGAAAGGA
GCGCACGACCCCATGCATCGGTACCTTTAAGACCAATGACTTACAAGGCAGCTGTAGATCTTAGCCACTT
TCTAGAGTCGGGGCGGCCGGCCGCTTCGAGCAGACATGATAAGATACATTGATGAGTTTGGACAAACCAC
AACTAGAATGCAGTGAAAAAAATGCTTTATTTGTGAAATTTGTGATGCTATTGCTTTATTTGTAACCATT
ATAAGCTGCAATAAACAAGTTAACAACAACAATTGCATTCATTTTATGTTTCAGGTTCAGGGGGAGGTGT
GGGAGGTTTTTTAAAGCAAGTAAAACCTCTACAAATGTGGTAAAATCGATAAGGATCCGTCGACCGATGC
CCTTGAGAGCCTTCAACCCAGTCAGCTCCTTCCGGTGGGCGCGGGGCATGACTATCGTCGCCGCACTTAT
GACTGTCTTCTTTATCATGCAACTCGTAGGACAGGTGCCGGCAGCGCTCTTCCGCTTCCTCGCTCACTGA
CTCGCTGCGCTCGGTCGTTCGGCTGCGGCGAGCGGTATCAGCTCACTCAAAGGCGGTAATACGGTTATCC
ACAGAATCAGGGGATAACGCAGGAAAGAACATGTGAGCAAAAGGCCAGCAAAAGGCCAGGAACCGTAAAA
AGGCCGCGTTGCTGGCGTTTTTCCATAGGCTCCGCCCCCCTGACGAGCATCACAAAAATCGACGCTCAAG
TCAGAGGTGGCGAAACCCGACAGGACTATAAAGATACCAGGCGTTTCCCCCTGGAAGCTCCCTCGTGCGC
TCTCCTGTTCCGACCCTGCCGCTTACCGGATACCTGTCCGCCTTTCTCCCTTCGGGAAGCGTGGCGCTTT
CTCATAGCTCACGCTGTAGGTATCTCAGTTCGGTGTAGGTCGTTCGCTCCAAGCTGGGCTGTGTGCACGA
ACCCCCCGTTCAGCCCGACCGCTGCGCCTTATCCGGTAACTATCGTCTTGAGTCCAACCCGGTAAGACAC
GACTTATCGCCACTGGCAGCAGCCACTGGTAACAGGATTAGCAGAGCGAGGTATGTAGGCGGTGCTACAG
AGTTCTTGAAGTGGTGGCCTAACTACGGCTACACTAGAAGAACAGTATTTGGTATCTGCGCTCTGCTGAA
GCCAGTTACCTTCGGAAAAAGAGTTGGTAGCTCTTGATCCGGCAAACAAACCACCGCTGGTAGCGGTGGT
TTTTTTGTTTGCAAGCAGCAGATTACGCGCAGAAAAAAAGGATCTCAAGAAGATCCTTTGATCTTTTCTA
CGGGGTCTGACGCTCAGTGGAACGAAAACTCACGTTAAGGGATTTTGGTCATGAGATTATCAAAAAGGAT
CTTCACCTAGATCCTTTTAAATTAAAAATGAAGTTTTAAATCAATCTAAAGTATATATGAGTAAACTTGG
TCTGACAGTTACCAATGCTTAATCAGTGAGGCACCTATCTCAGCGATCTGTCTATTTCGTTCATCCATAG
TTGCCTGACTCCCCGTCGTGTAGATAACTACGATACGGGAGGGCTTACCATCTGGCCCCAGTGCTGCAAT
GATACCGCGGGACCCACGCTCACCGGCTCCAGATTTATCAGCAATAAACCAGCCAGCCGGAAGGGCCGAG
CGCAGAAGTGGTCCTGCAACTTTATCCGCCTCCATCCAGTCTATTAATTGTTGCCGGGAAGCTAGAGTAA
GTAGTTCGCCAGTTAATAGTTTGCGCAACGTTGTTGCCATTGCTACAGGCATCGTGGTGTCACGCTCGTC
GTTTGGTATGGCTTCATTCAGCTCCGGTTCCCAACGATCAAGGCGAGTTACATGATCCCCCATGTTGTGC
AAAAAAGCGGTTAGCTCCTTCGGTCCTCCGATCGTTGTCAGAAGTAAGTTGGCCGCAGTGTTATCACTCA
TGGTTATGGCAGCACTGCATAATTCTCTTACTGTCATGCCATCCGTAAGATGCTTTTCTGTGACTGGTGA
GTACTCAACCAAGTCATTCTGAGAATAGTGTATGCGGCGACCGAGTTGCTCTTGCCCGGCGTCAATACGG
GATAATACCGCGCCACATAGCAGAACTTTAAAAGTGCTCATCATTGGAAAACGTTCTTCGGGGCGAAAAC
TCTCAAGGATCTTACCGCTGTTGAGATCCAGTTCGATGTAACCCACTCGTGCACCCAACTGATCTTCAGC
ATCTTTTACTTTCACCAGCGTTTCTGGGTGAGCAAAAACAGGAAGGCAAAATGCCGCAAAAAAGGGAATA
AGGGCGACACGGAAATGTTGAATACTCATACTCTTCCTTTTTCAATATTATTGAAGCATTTATCAGGGTT
ATTGTCTCATGAGCGGATACATATTTGAATGTATTTAGAAAAATAAACAAATAGGGGTTCCGCGCACATT
TCCCCGAAAAGTGCCACCTG
